Addgene plasmid #229369: pXTK132 [Linker_SynTer-L7_PartType3]
Purpose: XanthoMoClo Golden Gate Part Plasmid for cloning, contains Linker_SynTer-L7_PartType3
Depositing lab: Michael Springer. Depositing organization: Harvard Medical School. Publication: XanthoMoClo horizontal line A Robust Modular Cloning Genetic Toolkit for the Genera Xanthobacter and Roseixanthobacter. Soltysiak MPM, Ory ALH, Lee AD, Christophersen CE, Jalihal AP, Springer M. ACS Synth Biol. 2025 Apr 18;14(4):1173-1190. doi: 10.1021/acssynbio.4c00806. Epub 2025 Mar 13. PubMed 40080684.
Backbone
  Vector backbone: pXTK
  Vector type: Bacterial Expression
Growth in bacteria
  Bacterial resistance: Ampicillin, 100 μg/mL
  Growth temperature: 37°C
  Growth strain: DH5alpha
  Copy number: Low Copy
Gene/Insert
  Gene/Insert name: SynTer-L7 Linker (alt name: Linker_SynTer-L7_PartType3)
  Species: Synthetic
  Cloning method: Restriction Enzyme; 5′ cloning site unknown (unknown if destroyed)
Terms and licenses: Academic/Nonprofit Terms; Industry Terms: Not Available to Industry
How to cite: pXTK132 [Linker_SynTer-L7_PartType3] was a gift from Michael Springer (Addgene plasmid # 229369 ; http://n2t.net/addgene:229369 ; RRID:Addgene_229369)
