[The description below was written by a language model from this plasmid's Addgene catalogue record and pLannotate feature annotations shown in this document.]
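Description:
pXTK132 [Linker_SynTer-L7_PartType3] is a small (about 1.8 kb) Golden Gate part plasmid from the XanthoMoClo modular cloning toolkit, which was developed for genetic engineering of the bacterial genera Xanthobacter and Roseixanthobacter. It is built on the pXTK backbone and catalogued as a bacterial expression vector, but it functions as a storage and donor plasmid for a single standardized part rather than as an expression construct in its own right. It is propagated in E. coli and selected with ampicillin. The feature table shows the bla (TEM beta-lactamase) coding sequence driven by its native AmpR promoter and a ColE1/pMB1-family origin of replication. The annotation software labels this origin as high-copy, whereas the catalogue lists the plasmid as low copy; the record does not resolve this discrepancy.

The payload is a synthetic element named SynTer-L7 Linker, formatted as a Type 3 part in the toolkit's positional hierarchy. The name suggests a synthetic terminator-containing linker, but the record does not describe its function, and the automated annotation did not label the insert as such. The only other annotated elements are two short terminators, rrnB T2 (in reverse orientation) and the bacteriophage fd central terminator. Terminators of this kind usually insulate a cloning region from transcription of neighbouring backbone genes, though whether either one belongs to the backbone or to the part cannot be determined from the table. The Type IIS restriction sites and overhangs used to release the part are not annotated, and the 5′ cloning site is recorded as unknown. As with other modular cloning parts, the plasmid would typically be combined with other toolkit parts in one-pot Golden Gate assemblies, filling the Type 3 position when building multi-part constructs.
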