Features (pLannotate 1.2.2; 5 found; start..end, strand, type, name):
      1..589     +  rep_origin     ori: high-copy-number ColE1/pMB1/pBR322/pUC origin of replication
    651..678     -  terminator     rrnB T2 terminator: transcription terminator T2 from the E. coli rrnB gene
    776..867     +  promoter       AmpR promoter: bla
    868..1725    +  CDS            bla: BLAT_ECOLX - Experimental evidence at protein level: Swiss-Prot protein existence level 1. TEM-type are the most prevalent beta-lactamases in enterobacteria; they hydrolyze the beta-lactam bond in susceptible beta-lactam antibiotics, thus conferring resistance to penicillins and cephalosporins. TEM-3 and TEM-4 are capable of hydrolyzing cefotaxime and ceftazidime. TEM-5 is capable of hydrolyzing ceftazidime. TEM-6 is capable of hydrolyzing ceftazidime and aztreonam. TEM-8/CAZ-2, TEM- 16/CAZ-7 and TEM-24/CAZ-6 are markedly active against ceftazidime. IRT- 4 shows resistance to beta-lactamase in
   1732..1771    +  terminator     fd terminator: central terminator from bacteriophage fd (Otsuka and Kunisawa, 1982)
>Addgene plasmid #229369 | pXTK132 [Linker_SynTer-L7_PartType3] | addgene full sequence | sequence record 464851 | Addgene NGS Result
TTGAGATCCTTTTTTTCTGCGCGTAATCTGCTGCTTGCAAACAAAAAAACCACCGCTACCAGCGGTGGTT
TGTTTGCCGGATCAAGAGCTACCAACTCTTTTTCCGAAGGTAACTGGCTTCAGCAGAGCGCAGATACCAA
ATACTGTTCTTCTAGTGTAGCCGTAGTTAGGCCACCACTTCAAGAACTCTGTAGCACCGCCTACATACCT
CGCTCTGCTAATCCTGTTACCAGTGGCTGCTGCCAGTGGCGATAAGTCGTGTCTTACCGGGTTGGACTCA
AGACGATAGTTACCGGATAAGGCGCAGCGGTCGGGCTGAACGGGGGGTTCGTGCACACAGCCCAGCTTGG
AGCGAACGACCTACACCGAACTGAGATACCTACAGCGTGAGCTATGAGAAAGCGCCACGCTTCCCGAAGG
GAGAAAGGCGGACAGGTATCCGGTAAGCGGCAGGGTCGGAACAGGAGAGCGCACGAGGGAGCTTCCAGGG
GGAAACGCCTGGTATCTTTATAGTCCTGTCGGGTTTCGCCACCTCTGACTTGAGCGTCGATTTTTGTGAT
GCTCGTCAGGGGGGCGGAGCCTATGGAAAAACGCCAGCAACGCGAGTCGGTCTCTCCCTCATATGCCCAC
TAAGAGTTTGTAGAAACGCAAAAAGGCCATCCGTCAGGATGGCCTTCTGCTTAATTTGATGGTTATCAGA
AGAGTGTAAGCGGGTTGACTATGGCTGAGACCAGAGTAGCCCGCCTAATGAGCGGGCTTTTTTTTAATTC
CCCTATTTGTTTATTTTTCTAAATACATTCAAATATGTATCCGCTCATGAGACAATAACCCTGATAAATG
CTTCAATAATATTGAAAAAGGAAGAGTATGAGCATTCAGCATTTTCGTGTGGCGCTGATTCCGTTTTTTG
CGGCGTTTTGCCTGCCGGTGTTTGCGCATCCGGAAACCCTGGTGAAAGTGAAAGATGCGGAAGATCAACT
GGGTGCGCGCGTGGGCTATATTGAACTGGATCTGAACAGCGGCAAAATTCTGGAATCTTTTCGTCCGGAA
GAACGTTTTCCGATGATGAGCACCTTTAAAGTGCTGCTGTGCGGTGCGGTTCTGAGCCGTGTGGATGCGG
GCCAGGAACAACTGGGCCGTCGTATTCATTATAGCCAGAACGATCTGGTGGAATATAGCCCGGTGACCGA
AAAACATCTGACCGATGGCATGACCGTGCGTGAACTGTGCAGCGCGGCGATTACCATGAGCGATAACACC
GCGGCGAACCTGCTGCTGACGACCATTGGCGGTCCGAAAGAACTGACCGCGTTTCTGCATAACATGGGCG
ATCATGTGACCCGTCTGGATCGTTGGGAACCGGAACTGAACGAAGCGATTCCGAACGATGAACGTGATAC
CACCATGCCGGCAGCAATGGCGACCACCCTGCGTAAACTGCTGACGGGTGAGCTGCTGACCCTGGCAAGC
CGCCAGCAACTGATTGATTGGATGGAAGCGGATAAAGTGGCGGGTCCGCTGCTGCGTAGCGCGCTGCCGG
CTGGCTGGTTTATTGCGGATAAAAGCGGTGCGGGCGAACGTGGCAGCCGTGGCATTATTGCGGCGCTGGG
CCCGGATGGTAAACCGAGCCGTATTGTGGTGATTTATACCACCGGCAGCCAGGCGACGATGGATGAACGT
AACCGTCAGATTGCGGAAATTGGCGCGAGCCTGATTAAACATTGGTAAACCGATACAATTAAAGGCTCCT
TTTGGAGCCTTTTTTTTTGGACGACCCTTGTCAGATCAAAGGATCTTC
